>Addgene plasmid #60112 | 2OQK | depositor partial sequence | sequence record 96070 | Insert DNA Sequence
ATGCCGAAGAATAAAGGAAAAGGAGGTAAAAATCGTAGGAGAGGGAAAAATGACAGTGAGGGAGACAAGA
GAGAGTTAGTATTCAAAGAGGAAGGGCAAGAATATGGCCAAGTCCAAAGAATGTTGGGCAACGGACGACT
TGATGCGTATTGCTTTGATGGACAGAAACGTCTTTGTCATATTAGGGGCAAGATGAGAAAGAAAGTTTGG
GTAAATCCTGGCGATATTGTATTAGTTTCGCTCAGAGACTTTCAAGACTCAAAGGGCGATATTATTCTCA
AGTATACTCCAGATGAGGCTAGAGCATTGAAATCTAAAGGTGAAATTCCTGAAACTACAAAGATCAATGA
G
