>Addgene plasmid #60112 | 2OQK | addgene partial sequence | sequence record 97196 | T7 5'-TAATACGACTCACTATAGGG-3'
TTTTGTTTACTTTAAGAAGGAGATATACCATGCATCATCATCATCATCACAGCAGCGGCAGAGAAAACTT
GTATTTCCAGGGCATGCCGAAGAATAAAGGAAAAGGAGGTAAAAATCGTAGGAGAGGGAAAAATGACAGT
GAGGGAGACAAGAGAGAGTTAGTATTCAAAGAGGAAGGGCAAGAATATGGCCAAGTCCAAAGAATGTTGG
GCAACGGACGACTTGATGCGTATTGCTTTGATGGACAGAAACGTCTTTGTCATATTAGGGGCAAGATGAG
AAAGAAAGTTTGGGTAAATCCTGGCGATATTGTATTAGTTTCGCTCAGAGACTTTCAAGACTCAAAGGGC
GATATTATTCTCAAGTATACTCCAGATGAGGCTAGAGCATTGAAATCTAAAGGTGAAATTCCTGAAACTA
CAAAGATCAATGAGTGATGACGAAGCTTGCGGCCGCACTCGAGGATCCGGCTGCTAACAAAGCCCGAAAG
GAAGCTGAGTTGGCTGCTGCCACCGCTGAGCAATAACTAGCATAACCCCTTGGGGCCTCTAAACGGGTCT
TGAGGGGTTTTTTGCTGAAAGGAGGAACTATATCCGGATATCCCGCAAGAGGCCCGGCAGTACCGGCATA
ACCAAGCCTATGCCTACAGCATCCAGGGTGACGGTGCCGAGGATGACGATGAGCGCATTGTTAGATTTCA
TACACGGTGCCTGACTGCGTTAGC
