>Addgene plasmid #60112 | 2OQK | addgene partial sequence | sequence record 97197 | T7term 5'-GCTAGTTATTGCTCAGCGG-3'
GTTAGCAGCCGGATCCTCGAGTGCGGCCGCAAGCTTCGTCATCACTCATTGATCTTTGTAGTTTCAGGAA
TTTCACCTTTAGATTTCAATGCTCTAGCCTCATCTGGAGTATACTTGAGAATAATATCGCCCTTTGAGTC
TTGAAAGTCTCTGAGCGAAACTAATACAATATCGCCAGGATTTACCCAAACTTTCTTTCTCATCTTGCCC
CTAATATGACAAAGACGTTTCTGTCCATCAAAGCAATACGCATCAAGTCGTCCGTTGCCCAACATTCTTT
GGACTTGGCCATATTCTTGCCCTTCCTCTTTGAATACTAACTCTCTCTTGTCTCCCTCACTGTCATTTTT
CCCTCTCCTACGATTTTTACCTCCTTTTCCTTTATTCTTCGGCATGCCCTGGAAATACAAGTTTTCTCTG
CCGCTGCTGTGATGATGATGATGATGCATGGTATATCTCCTTCTTAAAGTTAAACAAAATTATTTCTAGA
GGGGAATTGTTATCCGCTCACAATTCCCCTATAGTGAGTCGTATTAATTTCGCGGGATCGAGATCTCGAT
CCTCTACGCCGGACGCATCGTGGCCGGCATCACCGGCGCCACAGGTGCGGTTGCTGGCGCCTATATCG
