[The description below was written by a language model from this plasmid's Addgene catalogue record.]
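Description:
2OQK is a bacterial expression plasmid built on the pET15-MHL backbone and designed to produce a recombinant protein for structure determination. It carries ampicillin resistance for selection in E. coli and is recorded as a high-copy plasmid that is propagated in a standard cloning strain. No feature table accompanies the record, so the origin of replication and other backbone elements are not itemised.

The insert is a 351 bp coding fragment from Cryptosporidium parvum, annotated as Cp-eIF-1A, the parasite's putative translation initiation factor eIF-1A. The insert name also refers to the Plasmodium falciparum gene identifier PF11_0447, which suggests the target was defined by its relationship to that gene. The plasmid name and an alternative insert name both point to the corresponding Protein Data Bank entry. The fragment was introduced by ligation-independent cloning under a T7 promoter, so expression depends on a host that supplies T7 RNA polymerase. The 3′ sequencing primer is a T7 terminator primer, which implies that a T7 terminator lies downstream of the insert.

The protein is made with an N-terminal 6xHis tag, which allows purification by immobilised metal affinity chromatography. The record cautions that the insert may not represent the full open reading frame, as is common for constructs whose boundaries were chosen to favour crystallisation. The mutation field refers only to depositor comments that are not included here, so any sequence differences from the reference gene are not specified. The plasmid is typically used to overexpress and purify this C. parvum protein for crystallographic or related structural and biochemical studies.
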