Addgene plasmid #60112: 2OQK
Purpose: Bacterial expression for structure determination; may not be full ORF
Depositing lab: Cheryl Arrowsmith. Depositing organization: University of Toronto.
Backbone
  Vector backbone: pET15-MHL
  Vector type: Bacterial Expression
Growth in bacteria
  Bacterial resistance: Ampicillin, 100 μg/mL
  Growth temperature: 37°C
  Growth strain: DH5alpha
  Copy number: High Copy
Gene/Insert
  Gene/Insert name: Cp-PF11_0447:MAC01Z-A10:C31333 (alt names: PDB:2OQK; Cp-eIF-1A)
  Species: Cryptosporidium parvum
  Insert size (bp): 351
  Mutation: See comments
  Promoter: T7
  Tag / fusion protein: 6xHis (N terminal on insert)
  Cloning method: Ligation Independent Cloning
  Sequencing primers: 5′ T7; 3′ T7 Terminal
Terms and licenses: Academic/Nonprofit Terms; Industry Terms: Not Available to Industry
How to cite: 2OQK was a gift from Cheryl Arrowsmith (Addgene plasmid # 60112 ; http://n2t.net/addgene:60112 ; RRID:Addgene_60112)
